>Addgene plasmid #91802 | pCRII-TOPO CMV-cGFP-SV40 pA + Laccase2 Exon 2 | addgene full sequence | sequence record 181300 | Addgene NGS Result
CTCTTCCGCTTCCTCGCTCACTGACTCGCTGCGCTCGGTCGTTCGGCTGCGGCGAGCGGTATCAGCTCAC
TCAAAGGCGGTAATACGGTTATCCACAGAATCAGGGGATAACGCAGGAAAGAACATGTGAGCAAAAGGCC
AGCAAAAGGCCAGGAACCGTAAAAAGGCCGCGTTGCTGGCGTTTTTCCATAGGCTCCGCCCCCCTGACGA
GCATCACAAAAATCGACGCTCAAGTCAGAGGTGGCGAAACCCGACAGGACTATAAAGATACCAGGCGTTT
CCCCCTGGAAGCTCCCTCGTGCGCTCTCCTGTTCCGACCCTGCCGCTTACCGGATACCTGTCCGCCTTTC
TCCCTTCGGGAAGCGTGGCGCTTTCTCATAGCTCACGCTGTAGGTATCTCAGTTCGGTGTAGGTCGTTCG
CTCCAAGCTGGGCTGTGTGCACGAACCCCCCGTTCAGCCCGACCGCTGCGCCTTATCCGGTAACTATCGT
CTTGAGTCCAACCCGGTAAGACACGACTTATCGCCACTGGCAGCAGCCACTGGTAACAGGATTAGCAGAG
CGAGGTATGTAGGCGGTGCTACAGAGTTCTTGAAGTGGTGGCCTAACTACGGCTACACTAGAAGAACAGT
ATTTGGTATCTGCGCTCTGCTGAAGCCAGTTACCTTCGGAAAAAGAGTTGGTAGCTCTTGATCCGGCAAA
CAAACCACCGCTGGTAGCGGTGGTTTTTTTGTTTGCAAGCAGCAGATTACGCGCAGAAAAAAAGGATCTC
AAGAAGATCCTTTGATCTTTTCTACGGGGTCTGACGCTCAGTGGAACGAAAACTCACGTTAAGGGATTTT
GGTCATGAGATTATCAAAAAGGATCTTCACCTAGATCCTTTTAAATTAAAAATGAAGTTTTAAATCAATC
TAAAGTATATATGAGTAAACTTGGTCTGACAGTTACCAATGCTTAATCAGTGAGGCACCTATCTCAGCGA
TCTGTCTATTTCGTTCATCCATAGTTGCCTGACTCCCCGTCGTGTAGATAACTACGATACGGGAGGGCTT
ACCATCTGGCCCCAGTGCTGCAATGATACCGCGAGACCCACGCTCACCGGCTCCAGATTTATCAGCAATA
AACCAGCCAGCCGGAAGGGCCGAGCGCAGAAGTGGTCCTGCAACTTTATCCGCCTCCATCCAGTCTATTA
ATTGTTGCCGGGAAGCTAGAGTAAGTAGTTCGCCAGTTAATAGTTTGCGCAACGTTGTTGCCATTGCTAC
AGGCATCGTGGTGTCACGCTCGTCGTTTGGTATGGCTTCATTCAGCTCCGGTTCCCAACGATCAAGGCGA
GTTACATGATCCCCCATGTTGTGCAAAAAAGCGGTTAGCTCCTTCGGTCCTCCGATCGTTGTCAGAAGTA
AGTTGGCCGCAGTGTTATCACTCATGGTTATGGCAGCACTGCATAATTCTCTTACTGTCATGCCATCCGT
AAGATGCTTTTCTGTGACTGGTGAGTACTCAACCAAGTCATTCTGAGAATAGTGTATGCGGCGACCGAGT
TGCTCTTGCCCGGCGTCAATACGGGATAATACCGCGCCACATAGCAGAACTTTAAAAGTGCTCATCATTG
GAAAACGTTCTTCGGGGCGAAAACTCTCAAGGATCTTACCGCTGTTGAGATCCAGTTCGATGTAACCCAC
TCGTGCACCCAACTGATCTTCAGCATCTTTTACTTTCACCAGCGTTTCTGGGTGAGCAAAAACAGGAAGG
CAAAATGCCGCAAAAAAGGGAATAAGGGCGACACGGAAATGTTGAATACTCATACTCTTCCTTTTTCAAT
TCAGAAGAACTCGTCAAGAAGGCGATAGAAGGCGATGCGCTGCGAATCGGGAGCGGCGATACCGTAAAGC
ACGAGGAAGCGGTCAGCCCATTCGCCGCCAAGCTCTTCAGCAATATCACGGGTAGCCAACGCTATGTCCT
GATAGCGGTCCGCCACACCCAGCCGGCCACAGTCGATGAATCCAGAAAAGCGGCCATTTTCCACCATGAT
ATTCGGCAAGCAGGCATCGCCATGGGTCACGACGAGATCCTCGCCGTCGGGCATGCGCGCCTTGAGCCTG
GCGAACAGTTCGGCTGGCGCGAGCCCCTGATGCTCTTCGTCCAGATCATCCTGATCGACAAGACCGGCTT
CCATCCGAGTACGTGCTCGCTCGATGCGATGTTTCGCTTGGTGGTCGAATGGGCAGGTAGCCGGATCAAG
CGTATGCAGCCGCCGCATTGCATCAGCCATGATGGATACTTTCTCGGCAGGAGCAAGGTGGGATGACAGG
AGATCCTGCCCCGGCACTTCGCCCAATAGCAGCCAGTCCCTTCCCGCTTCAGTGACAACGTCGAGCACAG
CTGCGCAAGGAACGCCCGTCGTGGCCAGCCACGATAGCCGCGCTGCCTCGTCCTGCAGTTCATTCAGGGC
ACCGGACAGGTCGGTCTTGACAAAAAGAACCGGGCGCCCCTGCGCTGACAGCCGGAACACGGCGGCATCA
GAGCAGCCGATTGTCTGTTGTGCCCAGTCATAGCCGAATAGCCTCTCCACCCAAGCGGCCGGAGAACCTG
CGTGCAATCCATCTTGTTCAATCATGCGAAACGATCCTCATCCTGTCTCTTGATCAGATCTTGATCCCCT
GCGCCATCAGATCCTTGGCGGCAAGAAAGCCATCCAGTTTACTTTGCAGGGCTTCCCAACCTTACCAGAG
GGCGCCCCAGCTGGCAATTCCGGTTCGCTTGCTGTCCATAAAACCGCCCAGTCTAGCTATCGCCATGTAA
GCCCACTGCAAGCTACCTGCTTTCTCTTTGCGCTTGCGTTTTCCCTTGTCCAGATAGCCCAGTAGCTGAC
ATTCATCCGGGGTCAGCACCGTTTCTGCGGACTGGCTTTCTACGTGTTCCGCTTCCTTTAGCAGCCCTTG
CGCCCTGAATTTTGTTAAAATTCGCGTTAAATTTTTGTTAAATCAGCTCATTTTTTAACCAATAGGCCGA
AATCGGCAAAATCCCTTATAAATCAAAAGAATAGACCGAGATAGGGT
[37 nt withheld, positions 3058-3094]
AAAGAACGTGGACTCCAACGTCAAAGG
[49 nt withheld, positions 3122-3170]
T
[91 nt withheld, positions 3172-3262]
G
[124 nt withheld, positions 3264-3387]
CCATTCGCCATTCAGGCTGCGCAACTGTTGGGAAGGGCGATCGGTGCGGGCCTCTTCGCTATTACGCCAG
CTGGCGAAAGGGGGATGTGCTGCAAGGCGATTAAGTTGGGTAACGCCAGGGTTTTCCCAGTCACGACGTT
GTAAAACGACGGCCAGTGAATTGTAATACGACTCACTATAGGGCGAATTGGGCCCTCTAGATGCATGCTC
GAGAGTTTGTACATTTTGCCCTTAGCTTTTTGTTTCCTAGCTTGTCTTTTTTCTTCTGCTTCCTACTTTT
CAGGTTTAAATTTATCTTTTTTCTTCTAAAAGTATGTTTTTATCTTCTAATTTCCCTATCTTCTCTATTC
TTTTCTTCGCCTTCCCGTACTTCTGTCTTCCAGTTTTCCACTTCAAACTTCTATCTTCTCCAAATTGTTT
CATCCTACCACTCCCAATTAATCTTTCCATTTTCGTCTGCGTTTAGTAAATGCGTTAACTAGGCTTTAAA
TGACGCAATTCTCCCTGCGTCATGGATTTCAAGGTCTTTTAATCACCTTCGGTTTAATCTCTTTTTAAAA
GATCGCCTTCAAATTATTTTAATCACCTACAACTTTTAAACTAAACTTTAAGCTGTTTAAGTCACCTTCA
TTTTAATCTAAAAGCATTGCCCTTCTATTGGTATTAATTCGGGGCTCTGTAGTCCTTTCTCTCAATTTTC
TTTTAAATACATTTTTTACTCCATGAAGAAGCTTCATCTCAACCTCCGTCATGTTTTAGAAACCTTTTAT
CTTTTCCTTCCTCATGCTACTCTTCTAAGTCTTCATATTTTCTCTTAAAATCTTAAGCCCAAATAAATAT
TCATATTAAATAAAAAGCTATAATCGATATTCATATGATTAAATTCATTTTCATTGTATATAAAAAATAA
GTCGATTTCCCCAACTATCAGATACTCGTTACTCAGCTAGTGTGAATGCGAACGCGAAATTTAATAATTT
CATAATCGGGGATATCGATAGATATTGGGGAATAAAATGAGAAAAAATTTGATAATTGCTCAATAGTGCG
GGCGTGACCAAATTGGCGGCTTTAGGGCGTTAACGCGTGACAAAAAGTTTTTTGGCAAATTGATGGAAAT
TTACACGAGTAATACAATTATGAAAAAATTTCGAAAATAGTTCAAAAATGTGGGCATGGCAGTTTTGGGC
AATTTGAGAAAGTTAAAGCGTGGCAGCATGGATCAACAAACTTGCTCTGCGTCCTTGTCTCTAGAATCTG
TATGCTAAAACTCATCCTTCTAGCTTTTATAGTTCCTGATGTCTCGGCGGTAATAAAACAATAAGACAGA
CGGGCATGGCGAGATCGACTCGGCTATTGATCCTTATTAAGAATATATATACTTTACATGGTCGGAAATG
CTTTATTCTTCCTGTTACATACTTTTCAACGAATCTGCAATAGTATACAATAGTATAGAAACTGCCTATT
AAAAAATCGAATATTTCTAGTAAAAAATTTTGGAATTTTGAATACTTACGCTCCCAATACTGTGTAGTAT
TCCAACGTAAAATGATAGTAGCAAATTCTCGGAGGCTCGCCTTCGCGACAAGCGCGTGCACATTCATCAG
GAGCAGATAGCGCAGGATTGCGCCGCAGCTCGGCAGTTGCACTAGTAGAGAAATCTAAGTGGCGGAATGG
AGATTTTGGGTTGGGTTCCACGACGGTTCCTGTGATCTTATTAGCTGGATAACGTGCAGAGGTCGGTAGA
CTCCCGCGTGAGTTTAGGTAACCGCTTCCAGCGGTTAGGGCTGGCTTAGTACCAGCTAGGATTGAGGATG
GAGCTCCAGACCCAAGGCTATTGCCATTTAATGGAGCGGGCCCAGAGTGGCTTCCACCTATAGACGGGTG
AGTCTGCACAAGGCCGTGTGTTGCCGAAAAAAATGGTGAATCGAATGGAGTTGAACTACTAGGAGTGGCC
ACATGTTGCTGCCAGAAGGACCCCATTGGTGTAAGATCTGGTTGATTTTCTGCATAAAATAAAAAAAATA
TATATAACAATAAAACTTAGTCTCGATTTAGCTTATTATTATACCCATAAATCGTACAGTAAAAAGGTAT
ACTAGATTCGTTGAAAAATAGGTAACATGTAGAAGGAAGCGGTATAAAGTATATATATTCTTGATCAGGA
TCAAAGCCTAGTCGATGTAACCCTGTCCTCGCCTACTCTAACGCCCTAAAACCGCCCAAAACTGTCACGC
CCACGTGTTTAAAATTTTGTTGTATTTTTTCATAATTTTATAAGTCTTGTAAATTTCTAGCGATTTGCCA
AAAAACTTTTTGCCACGCCCTAAACCCGCCCAAAATTTATTTATTTAAATTTATTCCCCAATATCTATCG
ATATCCGAGAAAACTGATAAAATTTTGGGTTCGCATTCCCCCTAGATAAGTAATGGGTATCAGATAGTCG
GGAAACTATACTATACGACTATAGCATTCTCTCTTGTTTTTTCTTTTTGTAGCTTACTGGCTTCGCAACA
GAATTTAATGTTTTTGAAGTCGTTATTACAGAGACCAAATAAAAGTCGACAAAGATCAATGACTTGAGAG
CACCGGAACTCAGTCATTTCTCAATGGCTAAGCAATATCTTAGTAACCTATTGACTATATTTTTTAAGTA
GTTGTATTAATCTCTATCTTTCAAAGAGAAAAAAACTTATCTGCGGTTTCCTCAAGCTCCGCCTGCCCCC
TCAGCAGAAGCCCCTGCGCTGGCTGCCTCAATGCCTACCGCACAGCGCGGCCGCTAAGATACATTGATGA
GTTTGGACAAACCACAACTAGAATGCAGTGAAAAAAATGCTTTATTTGTGAAATTTGTGATGCTATTGCT
TTATTTGTAACCATTATAAGCTGCAATAAACAAGTTGCGGCCGCTCACTTGTACAGCTCATCCATGCCGT
GGGTGATGGCGGCGGCGGTCACGAAGCCGAAGTAGATCATGTGATCGCGCTTCTCGTTGGGGTCCTTGGA
CAGGGCGCTCTGGGTGGACAGGTAGTGGTTATCGGGCAGCAGCACAGGGCCATCGCCGATGGGGGTATTC
TGCTGGTAGTGGTCGGCCAGCTGCACGCTGCCATCCTCGATGTTGTGGCGGATCTTGAAGTTCACCTTGA
TGCCATTCTTGGCCTTGTCGGTCATGATGTACACATTGTGGGCGTTGTAGTTGTACTCCATCTTATTGCC
CAGGATGTTGCCATCCTCCTTGAAATCGGTGCCGGTCAGCTCGATGCGATTCACCAGGGTATCGCCCTCG
AACTTCACCTCGGCGCGCGACTTGTAGTTGCCGTCATCCTCGAAGAAGATGGTGCGCTCCTGGATGTAGC
CCTCAGGCATGGCGCTCTTGAAGAAGTCGTGCTGCTTCATGTGATCGGGGTAGCGTGAGAAGCACTGCAC
GCCGTAGCTCAGGGTGGTCACCAGGGTGGGCCAGGGCACAGGCAGCTTGCCGGTGGTGCAGATGAACTTC
AGGGTCAGCTTGCCGTAGGTGGCATCGCCCTCGCCCTCGCCGCTCACGCTGAACTTGTGGCCATTCACAT
CGCCATTCAGCTCGATCAGGATGGGCACGATGCCGGTGAACAGCTCGGCGCCCTTGCTGGCCATGGTGAT
ATCGCCAGTAAGCAGTGGGTTCTCTAGTTAGCCAGAGAGCTCTGCTTATATAGACCTCCCACCGTACACG
CCTACCGCCCATTTGCGTCAATGGGGCGGAGTTGTTACGACATTTTGGAAAGTCCCGTTGATTTTGGTGC
CAAAACAAACTCCCATTGACGTCAATGGGGTGGAGACTTGGAAATCCCCGTGAGTCAAACCGCTATCCAC
GCCCATTGATGTACTGCCAAAACCGCATCACCATGGTAATAGCGATGACTAATACGTAGATGTACTGCCA
AGTAGGAAAGTCCCATAAGGTCATGTACTGGGCATAATGCCAGGCGGGCCATTTACCGTCATTGACGTCA
ATAGGGGGCGTACTTGGCATATGATACACTTGATGTACTGCCAAGTGGGCAGTTTACCGTAAATACTCCA
CCCATTGACGTCAATGGAAAGTCCCTATTGGCGTTACTATGGGAACATACGTCATTATTGACGTCAATGG
GCGGGGGTCGTTGGGCGGTCAGCCAGGCGGGCCATTTACCGTAAGTTATGTAACGCGGAACTCCATATAT
GGGCTATGAACTAATGACCCCGTAATTGATTACTATTAATAACTAGTCAATAATCAATGTGGATCCGACG
GAGAACAACTCGCATCACCGGAATTCGATCACCTTCCGCCGCCTTTGTGAGGGAGGCAAAAAGTAGTTCT
TCGGTTAAAAATAGGTTCTAGTTTTACTTTTCTAGATTTTTCTTAACAGCTTATGGAACTTGAATGCAAA
CTACACATGCAGAAATACTTAAATTACTAGCGTGTGGAAAGATTTGAGCTGCAAACTTTAGACAAAAGAA
ACATGGAAATCATATTTTAAACGGGTCATCAAACACCTCACAAAACCCCCGGAACTTTTAAAATACCTCT
TAAAGCACTTCTTGTGTTCTCTTGAGGGACAGTAGGTATAGTTTACCACCTTTTGAAGGAAGATTAAAGT
GTGATAGTTCAGGGCTTTACTTTCCATTACGCAACTGAGCCCCAGCCTTGCAGGGACGGTTGAGAAGTGG
CAAAATGGCGGACTTTCTCCCCCAACTGCTTGCAGTCCTGCGACTTGCTCCCAAGACAGCCACACGTTTT
GCTTTTTTGTTCGAGAAATCGGAGCAGCACGGGCTGTCTGCTTGGGAAATCTTAGAAACGTGAAAACCCA
CTCTTGGAAAACGCCTCAATCCCACACCACAGAGCTGCTCCCCGCCTGAGCCCCGGGGGCCGTTGGCTGC
CAGTGGCCCACTCTGATCTGCGGCCCCCCAGTTGCCGCCAGCCCCCCACGGCCCGCACGGAAATTTTTCT
ACCGTTTTTCAGCTTCCAGGCTCTCCTGAAAGTGCTCACAAGGCAAATCGCCATGGAAAGCGAGTTCAAG
TGGCCTTTTAAAGAAGCTTGATGCATAGCTTGAGTATTCTATAGTGTCACCTAAATAGCTTGGCGTAATC
ATGGTCATAGCTGTTTCCTGTGTGAAATTGTTATCCGCTCACAATTCCACACAACATACGAGCCGGAAGC
ATAAAGTGTAAAGCCTGGGGTGCCTAATGAGTGAGCTAACTCACATTAATTGCGTTGCGCTCACTGCCCG
CTTTCCAGTCGGGAAACCTGTCGTGCCAGCTGCATTAATGAATCGGCCAACGCGCGGGGAGAGGCGGTTT
GCGTATTGGGCG
Features (pLannotate 1.2.2; 18 found; start..end, strand, type, name):
    184..772     -  rep_origin     ori: high-copy-number ColE1/pMB1/pBR322/pUC origin of replication
    943..1803    -  CDS            AmpR: β-lactamase; bla; confers resistance to ampicillin, carbenicillin, and related antibiotics
   1804..1820    -  promoter       AmpR promoter (fragment): bla
   1824..2615    -  CDS            neo: KKA2_KLEPN - Also known as kan, nptII. Experimental evidence at protein level: Swiss-Prot protein existence level 1. Resistance to kanamycin, neomycin, paromomycin, ribostamycin, butirosin and gentamicin B. From Klebsiella pneumoniae.
   2647..2946    -  CDS            tnpA (fragment): TN5P_ECOLX - Also known as tnp. Experimental evidence at protein level: Swiss-Prot protein existence level 1. Mediates transposition of transposon Tn5 by a 'cut and paste' mechanism. First, the monomeric transposase binds the 19 bp inverted DNA repeats flanking the transposon. Then, dimerization of the DNA- bound transposase creates a synaptic DNA complex. After nicking of the first DNA strand, excision of the transposon proceeds through a series of intermediates. The transposase then mediates the insertion of the transposon at a new site by strand transfer. The activity of the wild- type tran
   2959..3387    -  rep_origin     f1 ori (sequence partly withheld): f1 bacteriophage origin of replication; arrow indicates direction of (+) strand synthesis
   3391..3548    -  CDS            lacZα (fragment): LacZα fragment of β-galactosidase; lacZ fragment
   3551..3569    +  promoter       T7 promoter: promoter for bacteriophage T7 RNA polymerase
   6172..6293    -  polyA_signal   SV40 poly(A) signal: SV40 polyadenylation signal
   6305..7015    -  CDS            aceGFP-h: aceGFP-h is a basic (constitutively fluorescent) long stokes shift fluorescent protein published in 2003, derived from Aequorea coerulescens.
   7036..7069    -  LTR            5' LTR (truncated) (fragment): truncated 5' long terminal repeat (LTR) from HIV-1
   7065..7268    -  promoter       CMV promoter: human cytomegalovirus (CMV) immediate early promoter
   7269..7572    -  enhancer       CMV enhancer: human cytomegalovirus immediate early enhancer
   8465..8483    -  promoter       SP6 promoter: promoter for bacteriophage SP6 RNA polymerase
   8525..8541    -  protein_bind   lac operator: The lac repressor binds to the lac operator to inhibit transcription in E. coli. This inhibition can be relieved by adding lactose or isopropyl-β-D-thiogalactopyranoside (IPTG). lac repressor encoded by lacI
   8549..8579    -  promoter       lac promoter: promoter for the E. coli lac operon
   8594..8615    -  protein_bind   CAP binding site: CAP binding activates transcription in the presence of cAMP. E. coli catabolite activator protein
   8628..1       -  CDS            lacI (fragment) (across the origin): lac repressor; lacI; The lac repressor binds to the lac operator to inhibit transcription in E. coli. This inhibition can be relieved by adding lactose or isopropyl-β-D-thiogalactopyranoside (IPTG).
