[The description below was written by a language model from this plasmid's Addgene catalogue record and pLannotate feature annotations shown in this document.]
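Description:
pCRII-TOPO CMV-cGFP-SV40 pA + Laccase2 Exon 2 is an 8,719 bp mammalian expression plasmid built on the Invitrogen pCRII-TOPO cloning backbone. It replicates in E. coli at high copy from a ColE1/pUC-type origin and is selected with ampicillin via the β-lactamase gene. The backbone also carries a kanamycin/neomycin resistance gene (with an adjacent Tn5 transposase remnant), an f1 phage origin, and the usual lac promoter/operator and lacZα fragments, with T7 and SP6 promoters flanking the cloning region.

The payload is a readthrough-transcription reporter. The CMV immediate early enhancer and promoter drive a green fluorescent protein open reading frame, which the catalogue calls coral GFP (cGFP) but the automated annotation matches to aceGFP-h. An SV40 polyadenylation signal follows directly. According to the name and stated purpose, Laccase2 exon 2 lies downstream of this signal. The feature table does not annotate it, but a roughly 2.6 kb unannotated stretch between the SV40 poly(A) signal and the T7 promoter is the likely location of this exon and whatever flanking sequence accompanies it. The short hit annotated as a truncated HIV-1 LTR fragment next to the CMV promoter is probably just a sequence-similarity match.

If cleavage and polyadenylation occur efficiently at the SV40 signal, only the linear GFP mRNA is made. If the signal is skipped, the polymerase continues into the Laccase2 region, and that exon can be backspliced into a circular RNA. Accumulation of the circular RNA therefore marks failed 3' end processing. The associated publication uses this to identify factors that regulate cleavage/polyadenylation events.
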