Addgene plasmid #91802: pCRII-TOPO CMV-cGFP-SV40 pA + Laccase2 Exon 2
Purpose: Expresses the Laccase2 circular RNA when the upstream SV40 poly(A) signal fails to be used
Depositing lab: Jeremy Wilusz. Depositing organization: University of Pennsylvania. Publication: Use of circular RNAs as markers of readthrough transcription to identify factors regulating cleavage/polyadenylation events. Liang D, Tatomer DC, Wilusz JE. Methods. 2021 Apr 18. pii: S1046-2023(21)00104-3. doi: 10.1016/j.ymeth.2021.04.012. PubMed 33882363.
Backbone
  Vector backbone: pCRII-TOPO
  Backbone manufacturer: Invitrogen
  Total vector size (bp): 8719
  Vector type: Mammalian Expression
Growth in bacteria
  Bacterial resistance: Ampicillin, 100 μg/mL
  Growth temperature: 37°C
  Growth strain: DH5alpha
  Copy number: High Copy
Gene/Insert
  Gene/Insert name: Coral Green Fluorescent Protein (cGFP)
  Promoter: CMV
  Cloning method: Restriction Enzyme; 5′ cloning site EcoRV (not destroyed); 3′ cloning site NotI (not destroyed)
  Sequencing primers: 5′ cgcaaatgggcggtaggcgtg
Terms and licenses: Academic/Nonprofit Terms; Industry Terms: Not Available to Industry
How to cite: pCRII-TOPO CMV-cGFP-SV40 pA + Laccase2 Exon 2 was a gift from Jeremy Wilusz (Addgene plasmid # 91802 ; http://n2t.net/addgene:91802 ; RRID:Addgene_91802)
